Addgene plasmid #135474: p2,0_3M5M_eGFP
Purpose: Encodes Marburg virus minigenome with eGFP reporter gene under control of a T7 RNA polymerase promoter
Depositing lab: Elke Mühlberger. Depositing organization: Boston University Medical Campus. Publication: A Chimeric Lloviu Virus Minigenome System Reveals that the Bat-Derived Filovirus Replicates More Similarly to Ebolaviruses than Marburgviruses. Manhart WA, Pacheco JR, Hume AJ, Cressey TN, Deflube LR, Muhlberger E. Cell Rep. 2018 Sep 4;24(10):2573-2580.e4. doi: 10.1016/j.celrep.2018.08.008. PubMed 30184492.
Backbone
  Vector backbone: p2,0
  Backbone manufacturer: Andrew Ball, University of Alabama at Birmingham
  Vector type: Mammalian Expression
Growth in bacteria
  Bacterial resistance: Ampicillin, 100 μg/mL
  Growth temperature: 37°C
  Growth strain: DH5alpha
  Copy number: High Copy
Gene/Insert
  Gene/Insert name: Marburg virus minigenome, eGFP reporter
  Species: Marburg marburgvirus, Musoke variant
  Mutation: None
  Promoter: T7
  Cloning method: Restriction Enzyme; 5′ cloning site NdeI (not destroyed); 3′ cloning site NotI (not destroyed)
  Sequencing primers: 5′ Unknown
Terms and licenses: Academic/Nonprofit Terms; Industry Terms: Not Available to Industry
How to cite: p2,0_3M5M_eGFP was a gift from Elke Mühlberger (Addgene plasmid # 135474 ; http://n2t.net/addgene:135474 ; RRID:Addgene_135474)
