[The description below was written by a language model from this plasmid's Addgene catalogue record and pLannotate feature annotations shown in this document.]
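Description:
p2,0_3M5M_eGFP is a 4,364 nt plasmid built on the p2,0 transcription vector that encodes a Marburg virus (Musoke variant) minigenome carrying an eGFP reporter. It is propagated in E. coli as a high-copy plasmid through a ColE1/pUC-type origin and selected with ampicillin via the bla gene and its own promoter. The annotation also picks up short fragments of lacI, TcR, bom, rop, a pUC-type polylinker, a T7 gene 10-derived sequence and an SP6 promoter. These appear to be backbone remnants rather than functional parts of the design.

The payload sits between a T7 promoter and a hepatitis delta virus ribozyme followed by a T7 terminator. The EGFP coding sequence lies in the reverse orientation relative to the T7 promoter, so T7 RNA polymerase produces a negative-sense, genome-like RNA rather than a translatable mRNA. The ribozyme self-cleaves to generate a defined 3′ end on that transcript. The name and stated purpose imply that the reporter is flanked by Marburg virus genomic terminal regions, but these were not annotated in the feature table, so their extent is not recorded; the unannotated stretches on either side of EGFP are where they would be expected. The insert was cloned between NdeI and NotI sites, both retained.

Although catalogued as a mammalian expression vector, it has no mammalian promoter. Minigenomes of this type are used in cells supplied with T7 polymerase and the viral nucleocapsid and polymerase proteins from separate sources. Those proteins encapsidate, replicate and transcribe the minigenome RNA, making eGFP fluorescence a readout of viral polymerase activity without infectious virus. The associated work used such systems to compare replication among filoviruses.
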