Features (pLannotate 1.2.2; 14 found; start..end, strand, type, name):
    415..468     +  CDS            lacI (fragment): lac repressor; lacI; The lac repressor binds to the lac operator to inhibit transcription in E. coli. This inhibition can be relieved by adding lactose or isopropyl-β-D-thiogalactopyranoside (IPTG).
    491..509     +  promoter       T7 promoter: promoter for bacteriophage T7 RNA polymerase
    954..1673    -  CDS            EGFP: the original enhanced GFP (Yang et al., 1996) mammalian codon-optimized
   1792..1883    +  ncRNA          HDV ribozyme: Accession: RF00094 - Hepatitis delta virus ribozyme
   1898..1947    +  CDS            SET1 (fragment): solubility-enhancement tag derived from T7 phage gene 10B
   1955..2002    +  terminator     T7 terminator: transcription terminator for bacteriophage T7 RNA polymerase
   2031..2065    +  misc_feature   MCS (fragment): pUC18/19 multiple cloning site
   2070..2088    -  promoter       SP6 promoter: promoter for bacteriophage SP6 RNA polymerase
   2316..2591    +  CDS            TcR (fragment): tetracycline efflux protein; tet; confers resistance to tetracycline
   2592..2640    -  misc_feature   bom (fragment): basis of mobility region from pBR322
   2742..2777    -  CDS            rop (fragment): Rop protein, which maintains plasmids at low copy number; rop
   2872..2976    +  promoter       AmpR promoter: bla
   2977..3837    +  CDS            AmpR: β-lactamase; bla; confers resistance to ampicillin, carbenicillin, and related antibiotics
   4008..232     +  rep_origin     ori (across the origin): high-copy-number ColE1/pMB1/pBR322/pUC origin of replication
>Addgene plasmid #135474 | p2,0_3M5M_eGFP | addgene full sequence | sequence record 268921 | Addgene NGS Result
GACCTACACCGAACTGAGATACCTACAGCGTGAGCTATGAGAAAGCGCCACGCTTCCCGAAGGGAGAAAG
GCGGACAGGTATCCGGTAAGCGGCAGGGTCGGAACAGGAGAGCGCACGAGGGAGCTTCCAGGGGGAAACG
CCTGGTATCTTTATAGTCCTGTCGGGTTTCGCCACCTCTGACTTGAGCGTCGATTTTTGTGATGCTCGTC
AGGGGGGCGGAGCCTATGGAAAAACGCCAGCAACGCGGCCTTTTTACGGTTCCTGGCCTTTTGCTGGCCT
TTTGCTCACATGTTCTTTCCTGCGTTATCCCCTGATTCTGTGGATAACCGTATTACCGCCTTTGAGTGAG
CTGATACCGCTCGCCGCAGCCGAACGACCGAGCGCAGCGAGTCAGTGAGCGAGGAAGCGGAAGAGCGCCC
AATACGCAAACCGCCTCTCCCCGCGCGTTGGCCGATTCATTAATGCAGGGGGATATCGATCCCGCGAAAT
TAATACGACTCACTATAGGACACACAAAAAAGATGAAGAATGTTTTGTGTTACTTATATCAAAGCTTTTT
AATTTTTTAATTTTATATATTGGTTTTTCTTAATTTACATTCACATCGACATTCTAGAAATTTAACTACG
AAGTTTTATCACTTGTCATCAGAGAAAACATGACGTGGTTTTTTTGATCTCAACGGTAACTTAATTCTTT
TCCTAATGTATTTAAAAGAGGTGCTTGTAGATTACAGCAGACACTTTTTTATATTTATGATATATGGTAT
GTCATAATTCAATTCAACTAGTGTATCTCAGTATTTCCTTAATTTCTTACACCATATTAGGGATAAAGCT
CAAGGATTCACCCAATGTGCCAATATTAATGCTAATTATGAGCAATAACATCTGAGTAATTAACGTTAAA
AAGTTACCTCTGGTGTGACCAAACACTAATCACTAGCGGCCGCTTACTTGTACAGCTCGTCCATGCCGAG
AGTGATCCCGGCGGCGGTCACGAACTCCAGCAGGACCATGTGATCGCGCTTCTCGTTGGGGTCTTTGCTC
AGGGCGGACTGGGTGCTCAGGTAGTGGTTGTCGGGCAGCAGCACGGGGCCGTCGCCGATGGGGGTGTTCT
GCTGGTAGTGGTCGGCGAGCTGCACGCTGCCGTCCTCGATGTTGTGGCGGATCTTGAAGTTCACCTTGAT
GCCGTTCTTCTGCTTGTCGGCCATGATATAGACGTTGTGGCTGTTGTAGTTGTACTCCAGCTTGTGCCCC
AGGATGTTGCCGTCCTCCTTGAAGTCGATGCCCTTCAGCTCGATGCGGTTCACCAGGGTGTCGCCCTCGA
ACTTCACCTCGGCGCGGGTCTTGTAGTTGCCGTCGTCCTTGAAGAAGATGGTGCGCTCCTGGACGTAGCC
TTCGGGCATGGCGGACTTGAAGAAGTCGTGCTGCTTCATGTGGTCGGGGTAGCGGCTGAAGCACTGCACG
CCGTAGGTCAGGGTGGTCACGAGGGTGGGCCAGGGCACGGGCAGCTTGCCGGTGGTGCAGATGAACTTCA
GGGTCAGCTTGCCGTAGGTGGCATCGCCCTCGCCCTCGCCGGACACGCTGAACTTGTGGCCGTTTACGTC
GCCGTCCAGCTCGACCAGGATGGGCACCACCCCGGTGAACAGCTCCTCGCCCTTGCTCACCATCATATGA
GATAAAAACATCTCTTCAAGAATATTAACAGACTGACAAGTCTCAATGTCAATGTTAATATTCTTCTTTA
TTTATATGATACACAAAATCATCATCTCTTGTTTTTGTGTGTCTGGGTCGGCATGGCATCTCCACCTCCT
CGCGGTCCGACCTGGGCATCCGAAGGAGGACGTCGTCCACTCGGATGGCTAAGGGAGAGCTCAAAAAAAA
GGATCCGGCTGCTAACAAAGCCCGAAAGGAAGCTGAGTTGGCTGCTGCCACCGCTGAGCAATAACTAGCA
TAACCCCTTGGGGCCTCTAAACGGGTCTTGAGGGGTTTTTTGCTGAAAGGAGGAACTATATCCGGATCGA
GATCCTCTAGAGTCGACCTGCAGGCATGCAAGCTTGTATTCTATAGTGTCACCTAAATCGTATGTGTATG
ATACATAAGGTTATGTATTAATTGTAGCCGCGTTCTAACGACAATATGTACAAGCCTAATTGTGTAGCAT
CTGGCTTACTGAAGCAGACCCTATCATCTCTCTCGTAAACTGCCGTCAGAGTCGGTTTGGTTGGACGAAC
CTTCTGAGTTTCTGGTAACGCCGTCCCGCACCCGGAAATGGTCAGCGAACCAATCAGCAGGGTCATCGCT
AGCCAGATCCTCTACGCCGGACGCATCGTGGCCGGCATCACCGGCGCCACAGGTGCGGTTGCTGGCGCCT
ATATCGCCGACATCACCGATGGGGAAGATCGGGCTCGCCACTTCGGGCTCATGAGCGCTTGTTTCGGCGT
GGGTATGGTGGCAGGCCCCGTGGCCGGGGGACTGTTGGGCGCCATCTCCTTGCACCATTCCTTGCGGCGG
CGGTGCTCAACGGCCTCAACCTACTACTGGGCTGCTTCTTAATGCAGGAGTCGCATAAGGGAGAGCGTCG
AATGGTGCACTCTCAGTACAATCTGCTCTGATGCCGCATAGTTAAGCCAGCCCCGACACCCGCCAACACC
CGCTGACGCGCCCTGACGGGCTTGTCTGCTCCCGGCATCCGCTTACAGACAAGCTGTGACCGTCTCCGGG
AGCTGCATGTGTCAGAGGTTTTCACCGTCATCACCGAAACGCGCGAGACGAAAGGGCCTCGTGATACGCC
TATTTTTATAGGTTAATGTCATGATAATAATGGTTTCTTAGACGTCAGGTGGCACTTTTCGGGGAAATGT
GCGCGGAACCCCTATTTGTTTATTTTTCTAAATACATTCAAATATGTATCCGCTCATGAGACAATAACCC
TGATAAATGCTTCAATAATATTGAAAAAGGAAGAGTATGAGTATTCAACATTTCCGTGTCGCCCTTATTC
CCTTTTTTGCGGCATTTTGCCTTCCTGTTTTTGCTCACCCAGAAACGCTGGTGAAAGTAAAAGATGCTGA
AGATCAGTTGGGTGCACGAGTGGGTTACATCGAACTGGATCTCAACAGCGGTAAGATCCTTGAGAGTTTT
CGCCCCGAAGAACGTTTTCCAATGATGAGCACTTTTAAAGTTCTGCTATGTGGCGCGGTATTATCCCGTA
TTGACGCCGGGCAAGAGCAACTCGGTCGCCGCATACACTATTCTCAGAATGACTTGGTTGAGTACTCACC
AGTCACAGAAAAGCATCTTACGGATGGCATGACAGTAAGAGAATTATGCAGTGCTGCCATAACCATGAGT
GATAACACTGCGGCCAACTTACTTCTGACAACGATCGGAGGACCGAAGGAGCTAACCGCTTTTTTGCACA
ACATGGGGGATCATGTAACTCGCCTTGATCGTTGGGAACCGGAGCTGAATGAAGCCATACCAAACGACGA
GCGTGACACCACGATGCCTGTAGCAATGGCAACAACGTTGCGCAAACTATTAACTGGCGAACTACTTACT
CTAGCTTCCCGGCAACAATTAATAGACTGGATGGAGGCGGATAAAGTTGCAGGACCACTTCTGCGCTCGG
CCCTTCCGGCTGGCTGGTTTATTGCTGATAAATCTGGAGCCGGTGAGCGTGGGTCTCGCGGTATCATTGC
AGCACTGGGGCCAGATGGTAAGCCCTCCCGTATCGTAGTTATCTACACGACGGGGAGTCAGGCAACTATG
GATGAACGAAATAGACAGATCGCTGAGATAGGTGCCTCACTGATTAAGCATTGGTAACTGTCAGACCAAG
TTTACTCATATATACTTTAGATTGATTTAAAACTTCATTTTTAATTTAAAAGGATCTAGGTGAAGATCCT
TTTTGATAATCTCATGACCAAAATCCCTTAACGTGAGTTTTCGTTCCACTGAGCGTCAGACCCCGTAGAA
AAGATCAAAGGATCTTCTTGAGATCCTTTTTTTCTGCGCGTAATCTGCTGCTTGCAAACAAAAAAACCAC
CGCTACCAGCGGTGGTTTGTTTGCCGGATCAAGAGCTACCAACTCTTTTTCCGAAGGTAACTGGCTTCAG
CAGAGCGCAGATACCAAATACTGTTCTTCTAGTGTAGCCGTAGTTAGGCCACCACTTCAAGAACTCTGTA
GCACCGCCTACATACCTCGCTCTGCTAATCCTGTTACCAGTGGCTGCTGCCAGTGGCGATAAGTCGTGTC
TTACCGGGTTGGACTCAAGACGATAGTTACCGGATAAGGCGCAGCGGTCGGGCTGAACGGGGGGTTCGTG
CACACAGCCCAGCTTGGAGCGAAC
